>Addgene plasmid #15654 | HybridF-IRES-tauGFP LNL TV | addgene partial sequence | sequence record 22116 | 15654 with M13F
CCCCCTCTGAGGTCGACGGTATCGATAAGCTTGATATCGAATTCGTTTAAACATTAATTCCCACTAAAAA
TCTCCACAACATCTTCACAGAAATAATAAAACTGTCCTAAAATCCATATGGAACCATAAGAGACTAAGGA
TAACCAAAGAAATCCTGAGCAGAAAGAACAATGCTAGAGAGATAGAACACAGTTTCAACCAGTGTTATAG
AGCTATAGTAATAAAAATTGCATGGTACTGGCAACAAAACAAAGCAAAATAAATGGCCAAACCAACAGGC
ATTTAAATCAGAGTAACAGAACAGAAAACTGAAACATGAGTTTAGCCATCTGATATTTGACAAAAATGTT
AAACATATACACTGGTATAAAGACAAACTCTTCAACAAATTGTGCTGGTAAAACTGGATGTCCACATGTA
GAAGAATAAAAATAGTCCCACATCTATTATTTGGTACAAAAATTCCAAATGGATCAAAAACTTCCATGGG
CAACGTTAAATGCTAAAACCACTTGAAGAGTACACAGGCAGTCCCCTCTAAGATAGAGATGTAGTAAAAG
ACTTTCTGAGAAAGACTCCATTTGCTCAGTCATTAAGGTCATTAACTGACCACTCCCCACCCCTAATAGG
CCCTGGATTTGAAGAGAAAGATCTCAGAGGAAGAAATAAAAATGGCTGACAAATATGTAAAAATGTGTTT
AACTTCCTTTGCAACTA
