>Addgene plasmid #15654 | HybridF-IRES-tauGFP LNL TV | addgene partial sequence | sequence record 22117 | 15654 with M13R
TCACTAAAGGGGACAAAGCTGGAGCTCCACCGCGGTGGCGGCCGCGAGCTCAATTAACCCTCACTAAAGG
GAGTCGACTCGATCAACATGCGGATACTTCATTCCTCCTTAGAATAGGGAACAAAATACCAATGGAAGGA
GTTACAGAGACAAAGTTTGGAGCTAAGACAAAAGGATAGATCATCCAGAGACTACTCCACCCAGGGGTCC
ATCCCATAATCAGCCACCAAATGCAGACACTATTGCACATGCCACCAAGATTTTGCTGAAAGGACCCTGA
TATAGCTGTCTCTTGTGAGGCTACGCCAGTGCCTGGCAAATACAGAAGTGGATGCTCACAGTCATCTATT
GGATGGAACACAGGGCCCCCAATGAAGGAGCTAGAGAAAGAACCCAAGGAACTGAAGGGGTCTGCAACCC
TATAGGTTGAACAACAATATAAACTAACCAGTACCCCCAGAGCTCGTGACTCTAGCTGCATATGTAGCAG
AGGATGGCCTAGTCAGCCATCATTGGGAAGAGAGGCCCCTTGATCTTGCAAACTTTATATGCCCCAGTAC
AGGGCAACTCCAGGGCCAAGAAGTGGGAGTGGGTGGGTAGGG
