[The description below was written by a language model from this plasmid's Addgene catalogue record.]
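Description:
HybridF-IRES-tauGFP LNL TV is a mouse gene-targeting vector built in a pBS (pBluescript-type) cloning backbone of about 3 kb, carrying a roughly 13.6 kb insert of mouse origin. It is propagated in E. coli as a high-copy plasmid under ampicillin selection. The insert was assembled by restriction cloning and can be read into from the flanking M13 forward and reverse priming sites of the backbone.

No feature table accompanies the record, so the internal organisation can only be read from the construct name. "TV" indicates a targeting vector for homologous recombination. "IRES-tauGFP" indicates a bicistronic reporter arrangement in which an internal ribosome entry site allows a tau-GFP fusion to be translated from the same transcript as the upstream coding sequence. The microtubule-binding tau moiety carries the fluorescence into axons, making projections visible. "LNL" most likely denotes a loxP-flanked neomycin resistance cassette, which would provide positive selection in embryonic stem cells and could later be removed by Cre recombinase, although the record does not spell this out. "HybridF" appears to name a hybrid coding sequence, plausibly a chimeric odorant receptor given the associated study of axonal sorting into olfactory glomeruli. However, the record does not state its composition, the targeted locus, the homology arms or the promoter driving expression.

The depositor notes that a mouse strain derived from this plasmid is available from a public repository, consistent with its use to generate a knock-in line. In such a line, neurons expressing the modified gene are labelled with tauGFP so their axonal projections can be traced.
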