Addgene plasmid #15654: HybridF-IRES-tauGFP LNL TV
Depositing lab: Peter Mombaerts. Depositing organization: Rockefeller University. Publication: A contextual model for axonal sorting into glomeruli in the mouse olfactory system. Feinstein P, Mombaerts P. Cell. 2004 Jun 11. 117(6):817-31. 10.1016/j.cell.2004.05.011 PubMed 15186781.
Backbone
  Vector backbone: pBS
  Backbone size w/o insert (bp): 3000
  Vector type: high copy number
Growth in bacteria
  Bacterial resistance: Ampicillin, 100 μg/mL
  Growth temperature: 37°C
  Growth strain: DH5alpha
  Copy number: High Copy
Gene/Insert
  Gene/Insert name: HybridF-IRES-tauGFP LNL TV
  Species: M. musculus (mouse)
  Insert size (bp): 13600
  Cloning method: Restriction Enzyme
  Sequencing primers: 5′ M13; 3′ reverse
Terms and licenses: Academic/Nonprofit Terms; Industry Terms: Not Available to Industry
Depositor comments: The mouse strain that was derived from this plasmid is available from The Jackson Laboratory: http://jaxmice.jax.org/strain/006626.html
How to cite: HybridF-IRES-tauGFP LNL TV was a gift from Peter Mombaerts (Addgene plasmid # 15654 ; http://n2t.net/addgene:15654 ; RRID:Addgene_15654)
